>Addgene plasmid #196942 | KvB2/RBG4 | addgene full sequence | sequence record 394742 | Addgene NGS Result
ATTGTGAGCGGATAACAATTTCACACAGGAAACAGCTATGACCATGATTACGCCAAGCTCGAAATTAACC
CTCACTAAAGGGAACAAAAGCTGGAGCTTGGCCCATTGCATACGTTGTATCCATATCATAATATGTACAT
TTATATTGGCTCATGTCCAACATTACCGCCATGTTGACATTGATTATTGACTAGTTATTAATAGTAATCA
ATTACGGGGTCATTAGTTCATAGCCCATATATGGAGTTCCGCGTTACATAACTTACGGTAAATGGCCCGC
CTGGCTGACCGCCCAACGACCCCCGCCCATTGACGTCAATAATGACGTATGTTCCCATAGTAACGCCAAT
AGGGACTTTCCATTGACGTCAATGGGTGGAGTATTTACGGTAAACTGCCCACTTGGCAGTACATCAAGTG
TATCATATGCCAAGTACGCCCCCTATTGACGTCAATGACGGTAAATGGCCCGCCTGGCATTATGCCCAGT
ACATGACCTTATGGGACTTTCCTACTTGGCAGTACATCTACGTATTAGTCATCGCTATTACCATGGTGAT
GCGGTTTTGGCAGTACATCAATGGGCGTGGATAGCGGTTTGACTCACGGGGATTTCCAAGTCTCCACCCC
ATTGACGTCAATGGGAGTTTGTTTTGGCACCAAAATCAACGGGACTTTCCAAAATGTCGTAACAACTCCG
CCCCATTGACGCAAATGGGCGGTAGGCGTGTACGGTGGGAGGTCTATATAAGCAGAGCTCGTTTAGTGAA
CCGTCAGATCGCCTGGAGACGCCATCCACGCTGTTTTGACCTCCATAGAAGACACCGGGACCGATCCAGC
CTGACTCTAGATAAGTGAGGCCGGCCCCATGTATCCGGAATCAACCACGGGGTCTCCAGCTCGACTCTCC
CTGCGGCAGACAGGCTCCCCCGGGATGATCTACAGTACTCGGTATGGGAGTCCCAAAAGACAGCTCCAGT
TTTACAGGAATCTGGGCAAATCTGGCCTTCGGGTCTCCTGCCTGGGGCTTGGAACATGGGTGACCTTCGG
AGGCCAGATCACAGATGAGATGGCAGAGCACCTAATGACCTTGGCCTATGACAATGGCATCAACCTGTTC
GATACGGCGGAGGTCTACGCAGCTGGCAAGGCTGAAGTGGTATTAGGGAACATCATTAAGAAGAAGGGGT
GGAGACGGTCCAGCCTTGTCATCACCACCAAGATCTTCTGGGGCGGAAAGGCAGAGACCGAGAGAGGCCT
TTCCCGGAAGCACATAATCGAAGGACTGAAAGCTTCCCTGGAGAGGCTGCAGCTGGAGTACGTGGATGTG
GTTTTTGCCAACCGCCCAGACCCCAACACACCCATGGAAGAGACTGTGCGGGCCATGACCCATGTCATCA
ACCAAGGGATGGCCATGTACTGGGGCACATCACGCTGGAGCTCCATGGAGATCATGGAGGCCTACTCGGT
GGCTCGGCAGTTCAACCTGATCCCGCCCATCTGCGAGCAAGCGGAATACCACATGTTCCAGAGGGAGAAG
GTAGAGGTCCAGCTGCCAGAGCTGTTCCACAAGATAGGAGTAGGTGCCATGACCTGGTCCCCTCTGGCCT
GCGGCATTGTCTCAGGGAAGTATGACAGTGGCATCCCACCCTACTCCAGAGCCTCTCTGAAGGGCTACCA
GTGGTTGAAGGACAAGATCCTGAGTGAGGAGGGTCGCCGCCAGCAAGCCAAACTGAAGGAACTGCAGGCC
ATTGCAGAGCGCCTAGGCTGCACCCTCCCACAGCTGGCCATAGCCTGGTGCCTGAGGAACGAGGGCGTCA
GCTCCGTGCTCCTGGGTGCTTCCAATGCAGAACAACTTATGGAGAACATTGGAGCAATACAGGTCCTTCC
AAAATTGTCGTCCTCCATCGTCCACGAGATCGACAGCATTCTGGGCAATAAACCCTACAGCAAAAAGGAC
TATAGATCCTAAGTCATCGATACCGTCAACTTGTTTATTGCAGCTTATAATGGTTACAAATAAAGCAATA
GCATCACAAATTTCACAAATAAAGCATTTTTTTCACTGCATTCTAGTTGTGGTTTGTCCAAACTCATCAA
TGTATCTTATCATGTCTGGATCCCCGGGTACCCAATTCGCCCTATAGTGAGTCGTATTACAATTCACTGG
CCGTCGTTTTACAACGTCGTGACTGGGAAAACCCTGGCGTTACCCAACTTAATCGCCTTGCAGCACATCC
CCCTTTCGCCAGCTGGCGTAATAGCGAAGAGGCCCGCACCGATCGCCCTTCCCAACAGTTGCGCAGCCTG
AATGGCGAATGGG
[124 nt withheld, positions 2324-2447]
C
[91 nt withheld, positions 2449-2539]
A
[49 nt withheld, positions 2541-2589]
CCTTTGACGTTGGAGTCCACGTTCTTT
[37 nt withheld, positions 2617-2653]
ACCCTATCTCGGTCTATTCTTTTGATTTATAAGGGATTTTGCCGATTTCGGCCTATTGGTTAAAAAATGA
GCTGATTTAACAAAAATTTAACGCGAATTTTAACAAAATATTAACGCTTACAATTTAGGTGGCACTTTTC
GGGGAAATGTGCGCGGAACCCCTATTTGTTTATTTTTCTAAATACATTCAAATATGTATCCGCTCATGAG
ACAATAACCCTGATAAATGCTTCAATAATATTGAAAAAGGAAGAGTATGAGTATTCAACATTTCCGTGTC
GCCCTTATTCCCTTTTTTGCGGCATTTTGCCTTCCTGTTTTTGCTCACCCAGAAACGCTGGTGAAAGTAA
AAGATGCTGAAGATCAGTTGGGTGCACGAGTGGGTTACATCGAACTGGATCTCAACAGCGGTAAGATCCT
TGAGAGTTTTCGCCCCGAAGAACGTTTTCCAATGATGAGCACTTTTAAAGTTCTGCTATGTGGCGCGGTA
TTATCCCGTATTGACGCCGGGCAAGAGCAACTCGGTCGCCGCATACACTATTCTCAGAATGACTTGGTTG
AGTACTCACCAGTCACAGAAAAGCATCTTACGGATGGCATGACAGTAAGAGAATTATGCAGTGCTGCCAT
AACCATGAGTGATAACACTGCGGCCAACTTACTTCTGACAACGATCGGAGGACCGAAGGAGCTAACCGCT
TTTTTGCACAACATGGGGGATCATGTAACTCGCCTTGATCGTTGGGAACCGGAGCTGAATGAAGCCATAC
CAAACGACGAGCGTGACACCACGATGCCTGTAGCAATGGCAACAACGTTGCGCAAACTATTAACTGGCGA
ACTACTTACTCTAGCTTCCCGGCAACAATTAATAGACTGGATGGAGGCGGATAAAGTTGCAGGACCACTT
CTGCGCTCGGCCCTTCCGGCTGGCTGGTTTATTGCTGATAAATCTGGAGCCGGTGAGCGTGGGTCTCGCG
GTATCATTGCAGCACTGGGGCCAGATGGTAAGCCCTCCCGTATCGTAGTTATCTACACGACGGGGAGTCA
GGCAACTATGGATGAACGAAATAGACAGATCGCTGAGATAGGTGCCTCACTGATTAAGCATTGGTAACTG
TCAGACCAAGTTTACTCATATATACTTTAGATTGATTTAAAACTTCATTTTTAATTTAAAAGGATCTAGG
TGAAGATCCTTTTTGATAATCTCATGACCAAAATCCCTTAACGTGAGTTTTCGTTCCACTGAGCGTCAGA
CCCCGTAGAAAAGATCAAAGGATCTTCTTGAGATCCTTTTTTTCTGCGCGTAATCTGCTGCTTGCAAACA
AAAAAACCACCGCTACCAGCGGTGGTTTGTTTGCCGGATCAAGAGCTACCAACTCTTTTTCCGAAGGTAA
CTGGCTTCAGCAGAGCGCAGATACCAAATACTGTTCTTCTAGTGTAGCCGTAGTTAGGCCACCACTTCAA
GAACTCTGTAGCACCGCCTACATACCTCGCTCTGCTAATCCTGTTACCAGTGGCTGCTGCCAGTGGCGAT
AAGTCGTGTCTTACCGGGTTGGACTCAAGACGATAGTTACCGGATAAGGCGCAGCGGTCGGGCTGAACGG
GGGGTTCGTGCACACAGCCCAGCTTGGAGCGAACGACCTACACCGAACTGAGATACCTACAGCGTGAGCT
ATGAGAAAGCGCCACGCTTCCCGAAGGGAGAAAGGCGGACAGGTATCCGGTAAGCGGCAGGGTCGGAACA
GGAGAGCGCACGAGGGAGCTTCCAGGGGGAAACGCCTGGTATCTTTATAGTCCTGTCGGGTTTCGCCACC
TCTGACTTGAGCGTCGATTTTTGTGATGCTCGTCAGGGGGGCGGAGCCTATGGAAAAACGCCAGCAACGC
GGCCTTTTTACGGTTCCTGGCCTTTTGCTGGCCTTTTGCTCACATGTTCTTTCCTGCGTTATCCCCTGAT
TCTGTGGATAACCGTATTACCGCCTTTGAGTGAGCTGATACCGCTCGCCGCAGCCGAACGACCGAGCGCA
GCGAGTCAGTGAGCGAGGAAGCGGAAGAGCGCCCAATACGCAAACCGCCTCTCCCCGCGCGTTGGCCGAT
TCATTAATGCAGCTGGCACGACAGGTTTCCCGACTGGAAAGCGGGCAGTGAGCGCAACGCAATTAATGTG
AGTTAGCTCACTCATTAGGCACCCCAGGCTTTACACTTTATGCTTCCGGCTCGTATGTTGTGTGGA
Features (pLannotate 1.2.2; 15 found; start..end, strand, type, name):
      2..18      +  protein_bind   lac operator: The lac repressor binds to the lac operator to inhibit transcription in E. coli. This inhibition can be relieved by adding lactose or isopropyl-β-D-thiogalactopyranoside (IPTG). lac repressor encoded by lacI
     63..81      +  promoter       T3 promoter: promoter for bacteriophage T3 RNA polymerase
    176..555     +  enhancer       CMV enhancer: human cytomegalovirus immediate early enhancer
    556..759     +  promoter       CMV promoter: human cytomegalovirus (CMV) immediate early promoter
    869..1969    +  CDS            Kcnab2: KCAB2_MOUSE - Also known as Ckbeta2, I2rf5, Kcnb3. Experimental evidence at protein level: Swiss-Prot protein existence level 1. Cytoplasmic potassium channel subunit that modulates the characteristics of the channel-forming alpha-subunits (PubMed:8576199). Contributes to the regulation of nerve signaling, and prevents neuronal hyperexcitability (PubMed:11825900, PubMed:21209188). Promotes expression of the pore-forming alpha subunits at the cell membrane, and thereby increases channel activity (By similarity). Promotes potassium channel closure via a mechanism that does not involve physical o
   1988..2122    +  polyA_signal   SV40 poly(A) signal: SV40 polyadenylation signal
   2141..2159    -  promoter       T7 promoter: promoter for bacteriophage T7 RNA polymerase
   2162..2319    +  CDS            lacZα (fragment): LacZα fragment of β-galactosidase; lacZ fragment
   2324..2752    +  rep_origin     f1 ori (sequence partly withheld): f1 bacteriophage origin of replication; arrow indicates direction of (+) strand synthesis
   2805..2909    +  promoter       AmpR promoter: bla
   2910..3770    +  CDS            AmpR: β-lactamase; bla; confers resistance to ampicillin, carbenicillin, and related antibiotics
   3941..4529    +  rep_origin     ori: high-copy-number ColE1/pMB1/pBR322/pUC origin of replication
   4712..4804    +  CDS            lacI (fragment): lac repressor; lacI; The lac repressor binds to the lac operator to inhibit transcription in E. coli. This inhibition can be relieved by adding lactose or isopropyl-β-D-thiogalactopyranoside (IPTG).
   4817..4838    +  protein_bind   CAP binding site: CAP binding activates transcription in the presence of cAMP. E. coli catabolite activator protein
   4853..4883    +  promoter       lac promoter: promoter for the E. coli lac operon
