[The description below was written by a language model from this plasmid's Addgene catalogue record and pLannotate feature annotations shown in this document.]
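Description:
KvB2/RBG4 is a 4,889-nt mammalian expression plasmid built on the RBG4 backbone that carries the rat Kcnab2 coding sequence, encoding the cytoplasmic Kvbeta2 auxiliary subunit of voltage-gated potassium channels. The open reading frame sits downstream of the human cytomegalovirus immediate-early enhancer and promoter and is followed by an SV40 polyadenylation signal, an arrangement that gives strong constitutive expression after transient transfection of mammalian cells. The catalogue entry lists a C-terminal Myc tag on the insert, but the feature table does not annotate a Myc epitope, and only a short gap separates the end of the annotated coding sequence from the poly(A) signal, so the tag cannot be confirmed from the annotation. The automated annotation matched the coding sequence to the mouse Kcnab2 protein entry, whereas the depositor records the species as rat. This may simply reflect conservation between the orthologues.

The remainder of the plasmid resembles a phagemid-type cloning vector. A high-copy ColE1/pUC-type origin supports replication in E. coli, and a β-lactamase gene with its own promoter provides ampicillin selection. An f1 origin would allow single-stranded DNA production with helper phage. T3 and T7 promoters flank the expression cassette, and remnants of the lac region (lac promoter, operator, CAP binding site, and lacZα and lacI fragments) remain from the parental cloning site. No mammalian selection marker is annotated.

According to the depositor, the plasmid serves as a validated antigen source for a recombinant anti-Kvbeta2/KCNAB2 monoclonal antibody. Its typical role is therefore to express Kvbeta2 heterologously in cultured cells as a positive control when testing antibody specificity.
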