Addgene plasmid #196942: KvB2/RBG4
Purpose: Plasmid expressing an antigen targeting the Kvbeta2 potassium channel subunit
Depositing lab: James Trimmer. Depositing organization: University of California, Davis.
Backbone
  Vector backbone: RBG4
  Backbone manufacturer: #161647 (alt)
  Vector type: Mammalian Expression
Growth in bacteria
  Bacterial resistance: Ampicillin, 100 μg/mL
  Growth temperature: 37°C
  Growth strain: DH5alpha
  Copy number: Unknown
Gene/Insert
  Gene/Insert name: KvB2/B6
  Species: R. norvegicus (rat)
  Entrez Gene: Kcnab2
  Tag / fusion protein: Myc (C terminal on insert)
  Cloning method: Unknown
Terms and licenses: Academic/Nonprofit Terms; Industry Terms: Not Available to Industry
Depositor comments: This is a validated antigen plasmid of Anti-Kvbeta2/KCNAB2 K+ channel [K17/70R]
How to cite: KvB2/RBG4 was a gift from James Trimmer (Addgene plasmid # 196942 ; http://n2t.net/addgene:196942 ; RRID:Addgene_196942)
